Addgene plasmid #113053: ACPPiso2-V5
Purpose: Expresses human prostatic acid phosphatase (isoform 2) in mammalian cells
Depositing lab: Federico Sesti. Depositing organization: Rutgers, The State University of New Jersey. Publication: An evolutionarily conserved mode of modulation of Shaw-like K(+) channels. Cotella D, Hernandez-Enriquez B, Duan Z, Wu X, Gazula VR, Brown MR, Kaczmarek LK, Sesti F. FASEB J. 2013 Apr;27(4):1381-93. doi: 10.1096/fj.12-222778. Epub 2012 Dec 11. PubMed 23233530.
Backbone
  Vector backbone: pCI-neo
  Vector type: Mammalian Expression
Growth in bacteria
  Bacterial resistance: Ampicillin, 100 μg/mL
  Growth temperature: 37°C
  Growth strain: DH5alpha
  Copy number: High Copy
Gene/Insert
  Gene/Insert name: prostatic acid phosphatase isoform 2
  Species: H. sapiens (human)
  Entrez Gene: ACP3 (a.k.a. 5'-NT, ACP-3, ACPP, TM-PAP)
  Tag / fusion protein: V5 (C terminal on insert)
  Cloning method: TOPO Cloning
Terms and licenses: Academic/Nonprofit Terms; Industry Terms: Not Available to Industry
How to cite: ACPPiso2-V5 was a gift from Federico Sesti (Addgene plasmid # 113053 ; http://n2t.net/addgene:113053 ; RRID:Addgene_113053)
