[The description below was written by a language model from this plasmid's Addgene catalogue record and pLannotate feature annotations shown in this document.]
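Description:
ACPPiso2-V5 is a mammalian expression plasmid built on the pCI-neo backbone that drives expression of human prostatic acid phosphatase isoform 2 (gene ACP3, also known as ACPP or TM-PAP) carrying a C-terminal V5 epitope tag. The sequenced plasmid is about 6.7 kb. It is maintained in E. coli through a high-copy ColE1/pUC-type origin and an ampicillin resistance gene (β-lactamase) under its own promoter. An f1 phage origin is also present, which can support single-stranded DNA production. The short lacZα, rop, bom and large T antigen fragments in the annotation appear to be backbone remnants rather than functional parts.

The expression cassette consists of the human cytomegalovirus immediate-early enhancer and promoter, followed by a chimeric β-globin/immunoglobulin intron, which generally improves transcript processing and expression levels. A T7 promoter sits immediately upstream of the coding sequence and could be used for in vitro transcription, and a T3 promoter fragment lies on the opposite side. Transcripts are terminated by an SV40 polyadenylation signal. The annotated ACP3 open reading frame ends some distance before the downstream elements. The feature table does not separately annotate the V5 tag, which the catalogue entry places at the C terminus of the insert, so that region presumably holds the isoform-specific C-terminal sequence and the tag. A separate SV40 enhancer/early promoter drives a neomycin phosphotransferase gene with a synthetic poly(A) signal, allowing G418 selection of stably transfected mammalian cells.

The plasmid is intended for transient or stable expression of the phosphatase in mammalian cells, with the V5 tag allowing antibody-based detection or immunoprecipitation. The associated publication concerns modulation of Shaw-like potassium channels.
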