Features (pLannotate 1.2.2; 19 found; start..end, strand, type, name):
      3..380     +  enhancer       CMV enhancer: human cytomegalovirus immediate early enhancer
    381..592     +  promoter       CMV promoter: human cytomegalovirus (CMV) immediate early promoter
    753..885     +  intron         chimeric intron: chimera between introns from human β-globin and immunoglobulin heavy chain genes
    930..948     +  promoter       T7 promoter: promoter for bacteriophage T7 RNA polymerase
    960..2096    +  CDS            ACP3: PPAP_HUMAN - Also known as ACPP. Experimental evidence at protein level: Swiss-Prot protein existence level 1. [PAPf39]: (Microbial infection) Forms amyloid beta-sheet fibrils in semen. These fibrils, termed SEVI (semen-derived enhancer of viral infection) capture HIV virions, attach them to target cells and enhance infection (PubMed:18083097, PubMed:19451623, PubMed:19897482). SEVI amyloid fibrils are degraded by polyphenol epigallocatechin-3- gallate (EGCG), a constituent of green tea (PubMed:19451623). Target cell attachment and enhancement of HIV infection is inhibited by surfen (PubMed:19
   2276..2293    -  promoter       T3 promoter (fragment): promoter for bacteriophage T3 RNA polymerase
   2311..2432    -  polyA_signal   SV40 poly(A) signal: SV40 polyadenylation signal
   2455..2523    -  CDS            large T antigen (fragment): large T antigen from SV40 (simian virus 40)
   2547..2614    +  CDS            lacZα (fragment): LacZα fragment of β-galactosidase; lacZ fragment
   2618..3046    +  rep_origin     f1 ori (sequence partly withheld): f1 bacteriophage origin of replication; arrow indicates direction of (+) strand synthesis
   3074..3125    -  misc_feature   bom (fragment): basis of mobility region from pBR322
   3190..3547    +  promoter       SV40 promoter: SV40 enhancer and early promoter
   3598..4389    +  CDS            neo: KKA2_KLEPN - Also known as kan, nptII. Experimental evidence at protein level: Swiss-Prot protein existence level 1. Resistance to kanamycin, neomycin, paromomycin, ribostamycin, butirosin and gentamicin B. From Klebsiella pneumoniae.
   4456..4504    +  polyA_signal   poly(A) signal: synthetic polyadenylation signal
   4524..4578    -  misc_feature   bom (fragment): basis of mobility region from pBR322
   4680..4715    -  CDS            rop (fragment): Rop protein, which maintains plasmids at low copy number; rop
   4810..4914    +  promoter       AmpR promoter: bla
   4915..5775    +  CDS            AmpR: β-lactamase; bla; confers resistance to ampicillin, carbenicillin, and related antibiotics
   5946..6534    +  rep_origin     ori: high-copy-number ColE1/pMB1/pBR322/pUC origin of replication
>Addgene plasmid #113053 | ACPPiso2-V5 | addgene full sequence | sequence record 217204 | Addgene NGS Result
GGCATTGATTATTGACTAGTTATTAATAGTAATCAATTACGGGGTCATTAGTTCATAGCCCATATATGGA
GTTCCGCGTTACATAACTTACGGTAAATGGCCCGCCTGGCTGACCGCCCAACGACCCCCGCCCATTGACG
TCAATAATGACGTATGTTCCCATAGTAACGCCAATAGGGACTTTCCATTGACGTCAATGGGTGGAGTATT
TACGGTAAACTGCCCACTTGGCAGTACATCAAGTGTATCATATGCCAAGTCCGCCCCCTATTGACGTCAA
TGACGGTAAATGGCCCGCCTGGCATTATGCCCAGTACATGACCTTACGGGACTTTCCTACTTGGCAGTAC
ATCTACGTATTAGTCATCGCTATTACCATGGTGATGCGGTTTTGGCAGTACACCAATGGGCGTGGATAGC
GGTTTGACTCACGGGGATTTCCAAGTCTCCACCCCATTGACGTCAATGGGAGTTTGTTTTGGCACCAAAA
TCAACGGGACTTTCCAAAATGTCGTAACAACTGCGATCGCCCGCCCCGTTGACGCAAATGGGCGGTAGGC
GTGTACGGTGGGAGGTCTATATAAGCAGAGCTCGTTTAGTGAACCGTCAGATCACTAGAAGCTTTATTGC
GGTAGTTTATCACAGTTAAATTGCTAACGCAGTCAGTGCTTCTGACACAACAGTCTCGAACTTAAGCTGC
AGTGACTCTCTTAAGGTAGCCTTGCAGAAGTTGGTCGTGAGGCACTGGGCAGGTAAGTATCAAGGTTACA
AGACAGGTTTAAGGAGACCAATAGAAACTGGGCTTGTCGAGACAGAGAAGACTCTTGCGTTTCTGATAGG
CACCTATTGGTCTTACTGACATCCACTTTGCCTTTCTCTCCACAGGTGTCCACTCCCAGTTCAATTACAG
CTCTTAAGGCTAGAGTACTTAATACGACTCACTATAGGCTAGCCTCGAGATGAGAGCTGCACCCCTCCTC
CTGGCCAGGGCAGCAAGCCTTAGCCTTGGCTTCTTGTTTCTGCTTTTTTTCTGGCTAGACCGAAGTGTAC
TAGCCAAGGAGTTGAAGTTTGTGACTTTGGTGTTTCGGCATGGAGACCGAAGTCCCATTGACACCTTTCC
CACTGACCCCATAAAGGAATCCTCATGGCCACAAGGATTTGGCCAACTCACCCAGCTGGGCATGGAGCAG
CATTATGAACTTGGAGAGTATATAAGAAAGAGGTATAGAAAATTCTTGAATGAGTCCTATAAACATGAAC
AGGTTTATATTCGAAGCACAGACGTTGACCGGACTTTGATGAGTGCTATGACAAACCTGGCAGCCCTGTT
TCCCCCAGAAGGTGTCAGCATCTGGAATCCTATCCTACTCTGGCAGCCCATCCCGGTGCACACAGTTCCT
CTTTCTGAAGATCAGTTGCTATACCTGCCTTTCAGGAACTGCCCTCGTTTTCAAGAACTTGAGAGTGAGA
CTTTGAAATCAGAGGAATTCCAGAAGAGGCTGCACCCTTATAAGGATTTTATAGCTACCTTGGGAAAACT
TTCAGGATTACATGGCCAGGACCTTTTTGGAATTTGGAGTAAAGTCTACGACCCTTTATATTGTGAGAGT
GTTCACAATTTCACTTTACCCTCCTGGGCCACTGAGGACACCATGACTAAGTTGAGAGAATTGTCAGAAT
TGTCCCTCCTGTCCCTCTATGGAATTCACAAGCAGAAAGAGAAATCTAGGCTCCAAGGGGGTGTCCTGGT
CAATGAAATCCTCAATCACATGAAGAGAGCAACTCAGATACCAAGCTACAAAAAACTTATCATGTATTCT
GCGCATGACACTACTGTGAGTGGCCTACAGATGGCGCTAGATGTTTACAACGGACTCCTTCCTCCCTATG
CTTCTTGCCACTTGACGGAATTGTACTTTGAGAAGGGGGAGTACTTTGTGGAGATGTACTATCGGAATGA
GACGCAGCACGAGCCGTATCCCCTCATGCTACCTGGCTGCAGCCCCAGCTGTCCTCTGGAGAGGTTTGCT
GAGCTGGCTGGCCCTGTGATCCCTCAAGACTGGTCCACGGAGTGTATGACCACAAACAGCCATCAAGTTC
TAAAGGTCATCTTTGCTGTTGCCTTTTGCCTGATATCTGCTGTCCTAATGGTACTACTGTTTATCCACAT
TCGCCGTGGACTCTGCTGGCAGAGAGAATCCTATGGGAACATCGTCGACGGCAAACCAATCCCAAACCCA
CTGCTGGGCCTGGATTAAGGATCCGCGGCCGCTTCCCTTTAGTGAGGGTTAATGCTTCGAGCAGACATGA
TAAGATACATTGATGAGTTTGGACAAACCACAACTAGAATGCAGTGAAAAAAATGCTTTATTTGTGAAAT
TTGTGATGCTATTGCTTTATTTGTAACCATTATAAGCTGCAATAAACAAGTTAACAACAACAATTGCATT
CATTTTATGTTTCAGGTTCAGGGGGAGATGTGGGAGGTTTTTTAAAGCAAGTAAAACCTCTACAAATGTG
GTAAAATCCGATAAGGATCGATCCGGGCTGGCGTAATAGCGAAGAGGCCCGCACCGATCGCCCTTCCCAA
CAGTTGCGCAGCCTGAATGGCGAATGG
[124 nt withheld, positions 2618-2741]
C
[91 nt withheld, positions 2743-2833]
A
[49 nt withheld, positions 2835-2883]
CCTTTGACGTTGGAGTCCACGTTCTTT
[37 nt withheld, positions 2911-2947]
ACCCTATCTCGGTCTATTCTTTTGATTTATAAGGGATTTTGCCGATTTCGGCCTATTGGTTAAAAAATGA
GCTGATTTAACAAAAATTTAACGCGAATTTTAACAAAATATTAACGCTTACAATTTCCTGATGCGGTATT
TTCTCCTTACGCATCTGTGCGGTATTTCACACCGCATACGCGGATCTGCGCAGCACCATGGCCTGAAATA
ACCTCTGAAAGAGGAACTTGGTTAGGTACCTTCTGAGGCGGAAAGAACCAGCTGTGGAATGTGTGTCAGT
TAGGGTGTGGAAAGTCCCCAGGCTCCCCAGCAGGCAGAAGTATGCAAAGCATGCATCTCAATTAGTCAGC
AACCAGGTGTGGAAAGTCCCCAGGCTCCCCAGCAGGCAGAAGTATGCAAAGCATGCATCTCAATTAGTCA
GCAACCATAGTCCCGCCCCTAACTCCGCCCATCCCGCCCCTAACTCCGCCCAGTTCCGCCCATTCTCCGC
CCCATGGCTGACTAATTTTTTTTATTTATGCAGAGGCCGAGGCCGCCTCGGCCTCTGAGCTATTCCAGAA
GTAGTGAGGAGGCTTTTTTGGAGGCCTAGGCTTTTGCAAAAAGCTTGATTCTTCTGACACAACAGTCTCG
AACTTAAGGCTAGAGCCACCATGATTGAACAAGATGGATTGCACGCAGGTTCTCCGGCCGCTTGGGTGGA
GAGGCTATTCGGCTATGACTGGGCACAACAGACAATCGGCTGCTCTGATGCCGCCGTGTTCCGGCTGTCA
GCGCAGGGGCGCCCGGTTCTTTTTGTCAAGACCGACCTGTCCGGTGCCCTGAATGAACTGCAGGACGAGG
CAGCGCGGCTATCGTGGCTGGCCACGACGGGCGTTCCTTGCGCAGCTGTGCTCGACGTTGTCACTGAAGC
GGGAAGGGACTGGCTGCTATTGGGCGAAGTGCCGGGGCAGGATCTCCTGTCATCTCACCTTGCTCCTGCC
GAGAAAGTATCCATCATGGCTGATGCAATGCGGCGGCTGCATACGCTTGATCCGGCTACCTGCCCATTCG
ACCACCAAGCGAAACATCGCATCGAGCGAGCACGTACTCGGATGGAAGCCGGTCTTGTCGATCAGGATGA
TCTGGACGAAGAGCATCAGGGGCTCGCGCCAGCCGAACTGTTCGCCAGGCTCAAGGCGCGCATGCCCGAC
GGCGAGGATCTCGTCGTGACCCATGGCGATGCCTGCTTGCCGAATATCATGGTGGAAAATGGCCGCTTTT
CTGGATTCATCGACTGTGGCCGGCTGGGTGTGGCGGACCGCTATCAGGACATAGCGTTGGCTACCCGTGA
TATTGCTGAAGAGCTTGGCGGCGAATGGGCTGACCGCTTCCTCGTGCTTTACGGTATCGCCGCTCCCGAT
TCGCAGCGCATCGCCTTCTATCGCCTTCTTGACGAGTTCTTCTGAGCGGGACTCTGGGGTTCGAAATGAC
CGACCAAGCGACGCCCAACCTGCCATCACGATGGCCGCAATAAAATATCTTTATTTTCATTACATCTGTG
TGTTGGTTTTTTGTGTGAATCGATAGCGATAAGGATCCGCGTATGGTGCACTCTCAGTACAATCTGCTCT
GATGCCGCATAGTTAAGCCAGCCCCGACACCCGCCAACACCCGCTGACGCGCCCTGACGGGCTTGTCTGC
TCCCGGCATCCGCTTACAGACAAGCTGTGACCGTCTCCGGGAGCTGCATGTGTCAGAGGTTTTCACCGTC
ATCACCGAAACGCGCGAGACGAAAGGGCCTCGTGATACGCCTATTTTTATAGGTTAATGTCATGATAATA
ATGGTTTCTTAGACGTCAGGTGGCACTTTTCGGGGAAATGTGCGCGGAACCCCTATTTGTTTATTTTTCT
AAATACATTCAAATATGTATCCGCTCATGAGACAATAACCCTGATAAATGCTTCAATAATATTGAAAAAG
GAAGAGTATGAGTATTCAACATTTCCGTGTCGCCCTTATTCCCTTTTTTGCGGCATTTTGCCTTCCTGTT
TTTGCTCACCCAGAAACGCTGGTGAAAGTAAAAGATGCTGAAGATCAGTTGGGTGCACGAGTGGGTTACA
TCGAACTGGATCTCAACAGCGGTAAGATCCTTGAGAGTTTTCGCCCCGAAGAACGTTTTCCAATGATGAG
CACTTTTAAAGTTCTGCTATGTGGCGCGGTATTATCCCGTATTGACGCCGGGCAAGAGCAACTCGGTCGC
CGCATACACTATTCTCAGAATGACTTGGTTGAGTACTCACCAGTCACAGAAAAGCATCTTACGGATGGCA
TGACAGTAAGAGAATTATGCAGTGCTGCCATAACCATGAGTGATAACACTGCGGCCAACTTACTTCTGAC
AACGATCGGAGGACCGAAGGAGCTAACCGCTTTTTTGCACAACATGGGGGATCATGTAACTCGCCTTGAT
CGTTGGGAACCGGAGCTGAATGAAGCCATACCAAACGACGAGCGTGACACCACGATGCCTGTAGCAATGG
CAACAACGTTGCGCAAACTATTAACTGGCGAACTACTTACTCTAGCTTCCCGGCAACAATTAATAGACTG
GATGGAGGCGGATAAAGTTGCAGGACCACTTCTGCGCTCGGCCCTTCCGGCTGGCTGGTTTATTGCTGAT
AAATCTGGAGCCGGTGAGCGTGGGTCTCGCGGTATCATTGCAGCACTGGGGCCAGATGGTAAGCCCTCCC
GTATCGTAGTTATCTACACGACGGGGAGTCAGGCAACTATGGATGAACGAAATAGACAGATCGCTGAGAT
AGGTGCCTCACTGATTAAGCATTGGTAACTGTCAGACCAAGTTTACTCATATATACTTTAGATTGATTTA
AAACTTCATTTTTAATTTAAAAGGATCTAGGTGAAGATCCTTTTTGATAATCTCATGACCAAAATCCCTT
AACGTGAGTTTTCGTTCCACTGAGCGTCAGACCCCGTAGAAAAGATCAAAGGATCTTCTTGAGATCCTTT
TTTTCTGCGCGTAATCTGCTGCTTGCAAACAAAAAAACCACCGCTACCAGCGGTGGTTTGTTTGCCGGAT
CAAGAGCTACCAACTCTTTTTCCGAAGGTAACTGGCTTCAGCAGAGCGCAGATACCAAATACTGTTCTTC
TAGTGTAGCCGTAGTTAGGCCACCACTTCAAGAACTCTGTAGCACCGCCTACATACCTCGCTCTGCTAAT
CCTGTTACCAGTGGCTGCTGCCAGTGGCGATAAGTCGTGTCTTACCGGGTTGGACTCAAGACGATAGTTA
CCGGATAAGGCGCAGCGGTCGGGCTGAACGGGGGGTTCGTGCACACAGCCCAGCTTGGAGCGAACGACCT
ACACCGAACTGAGATACCTACAGCGTGAGCTATGAGAAAGCGCCACGCTTCCCGAAGGGAGAAAGGCGGA
CAGGTATCCGGTAAGCGGCAGGGTCGGAACAGGAGAGCGCACGAGGGAGCTTCCAGGGGGAAACGCCTGG
TATCTTTATAGTCCTGTCGGGTTTCGCCACCTCTGACTTGAGCGTCGATTTTTGTGATGCTCGTCAGGGG
GGCGGAGCCTATGGAAAAACGCCAGCAACGCGGCCTTTTTACGGTTCCTGGCCTTTTGCTGGCCTTTTGC
TCACATGGCTCGACAGATCTTCAATATTGGCCATTAGCCATATTATTCATTGGTTATATAGCATAAATCA
ATATTGGCTATTGGCCATTGCATACGTTGTATCTATATCATAATATGTACATTTATATTGGCTCATGTCC
AATATGACCGCCATGTT
